>Addgene plasmid #229730 | pGWB512_35S-FLAG-(ΔTP)DM3(Hh-0) ΔC | addgene full sequence | sequence record 477944 | Addgene NGS Result
TTTCACGCCCTTTTAAATATCCGATTATTCTAATAAACGCTCTTTTCTCTTAGGTTTACCCGCCAATATA
TCCTGTCAAACACTGATAGTTTAAACTGAAGGCGGGAAACGACAATCTGATCCAAGCTCAAGCTGCTCTA
GCATTCGCCATTCAGGCTGCGCAACTGTTGGGAAGGGCGATCGGTGCGGGCCTCTTCGCTATTACGCCAG
CTGGCGAAAGGGGGATGTGCTGCAAGGCGATTAAGTTGGGTAACGCCAGGGTTTTCCCAGTCACGACGTT
GTAAAACGACGGCCAGTGCCAAGCTTGCATGCCTGCAGGTCCCCAGATTAGCCTTTTCAATTTCAGAAAG
AATGCTAACCCACAGATGGTTAGAGAGGCTTACGCAGCAGGTCTCATCAAGACGATCTACCCGAGCAATA
ATCTCCAGGAAATCAAATACCTTCCCAAGAAGGTTAAAGATGCAGTCAAAAGATTCAGGACTAACTGCAT
CAAGAACACAGAGAAAGATATATTTCTCAAGATCAGAAGTACTATTCCAGTATGGACGATTCAAGGCTTG
CTTCACAAACCAAGGCAAGTAATAGAGATTGGAGTCTCTAAAAAGGTAGTTCCCACTGAATCAAAGGCCA
TGGAGTCAAAGATTCAAATAGAGGACCTAACAGAACTCGCCGTAAAGACTGGCGAACAGTTCATACAGAG
TCTCTTACGACTCAATGACAAGAAGAAAATCTTCGTCAACATGGTGGAGCACGACACACTTGTCTACTCC
AAAAATATCAAAGATACAGTCTCAGAAGACCAAAGGGCAATTGAGACTTTTCAACAAAGGGTAATATCCG
GAAACCTCCTCGGATTCCATTGCCCAGCTATCTGTCACTTTATTGTGAAGATAGTGGAAAAGGAAGGTGG
CTCCTACAAATGCCATCATTGCGATAAAGGAAAGGCCATCGTTGAAGATGCCTCTGCCGACAGTGGTCCC
AAAGATGGACCCCCACCCACGAGGAGCATCGTGGAAAAAGAAGACGTTCCAACCACGTCTTCAAAGCAAG
TGGATTGATGTGATATCTCCACTGACGTAAGGGATGACGCACAATCCCACTATCCTTCGCAAGACCCTTC
CTCTATATAAGGAAGTTCATTTCATTTGGAGAGAACACGGGGGACTCTAGAATGAGCGACTACAAGGATG
ACGATGACAAGGCTGTTATCACAAGTTTGTACAAAAAAGCAGGCTTTCGAATTCCAATGGAAGCGGGATC
GGTTTACGTCGATGTAGCTGGGGAATCGAAGTCGGAGCATGTTACTGGGAAGTGGTTTTCGGTGCCGGAG
CTCCGACTGCGTGACCACCGGTTCATAGTTCCTCTTGATTATTCCAAAAGTTCTCCCAAAATTACCGTCT
TTGCTCGAGAGATCGTTGCGGGTAACTTGAAATTTGGAGCTTTTTGATTCAGAGCTCTTTCTGTGATTAC
GAAGCTAAAAGTTTGTGTCTTTTGTTTTTTGTAGTTGGGAAAGAGGAGCAAGCAATGCCGTATTTATTGT
ATTTGCAAGGTGGTCCAGGATTTGAAGGTCCAAGGCCTAGTGAAGCTAGTGGATGGATTCAAAGAGCTTG
TGAAGAGTTTCGAGTGGTCTTACTCGATCAAGTATGATGCTTTCATAGTTTTATACTCTTCTCTGGACAG
TTTTTTTAGTCTTTTTGTTGTTCTAATTTTGTTTGTCCTGCAGCGAGGAACAGGCTTGTCCACTCCTTTA
ATATGTTCCTCTATGCTTCAATTCAAATCAGCAAAGGAATTAGCTGATTATTTGGTTCACTTTCGAGCTG
ATAATATAGTTAAAGATGCTGAGTTTATTAGAGTTCGTCTTGTTCCTAAGGCTGATCCTTGGACAATTTT
GGGTCAGGTAATTTGTCTTTGTATTGTCTATTGGTCATCTTGCTTCAGTTCTTGTCATTTGATTTTGTAT
TCATCTTTTTTTCTTCAAATCTACAGAGTTTCGGTGGCTTTTGTGCACTTACATATCTGAGTTTTGCACC
CGAAGGACTCAAACAAGTGCTAATAACTGGAGGAATTCCACCAATTGGTAAAGCATGTACAGCAGATGAT
GTATATGAAGCCGGTTTTGAACAAGTTGCTCGCCAAAATGAAAAATACTACAAGAGATTCCCTCAAGACA
TTGAGATTGTTCGTGAACTCGTAAATTACTTGGCTGAATCTGAAGGTGGCGGGGTGAGGGATTACAACAT
TTGCTCAATCCACTGACCAGTTTAGTTTAGTTCCTTACTTGTCTCTGTTTCTTTGTCTTTAGGTACCTCT
CCCATCAGGAGGCATTCTTACTCCTAAGGGTCTTCAAACTCTTGGTCTTTCTGGTTTAGGATCAAGTACT
GGTTTTGAGCGCCTGCATTATATGTAAGAGTTTAGCTTAATTTTTATCAACCACCTCACATGTTCTGTGT
TAAATCTGGCCTTCTTAATTGATCATAGGTTGGAGAGAGTATGGGATCCTATTTTAGTTACTGGAGCTCC
AAAGTGTATTAGTCAGTTCTTCTTAAACGCTGTAAGAGACCCACAAAAATTTGTTGTTTTCTGTTCTCAG
CTCAAATAAGGAATTCAATAGTCTGAGACATTTTATCGTTGCTGCAGTTTGAGAGTTGGCATTCTTTTGA
TGCAAATCCACTATATGCTCTTCTCCACGAGGCCATATACTGTGAGGTATAGTCTCTTCAAATTTCTCAT
CTTTTTTTCTATTTCAGACAATTCCTTCTTCTTGTTATCATTTATGTTTAAATGGAAACTTTTTCAGGGT
GCTTCATCAGGATGGTCTGCTCATAGATTACGGGATAAATATGAGTACAAATTCGACGCAATGAAGGCAG
TCAAAGAAAGTCAGCCTGTACTCTTCACAGGAGAGGTACAGGTTTTGAGTATTTCTAATTGTATGGCTCA
TAGCTTGGATGATTGGTCCACATTGCTTAACTAAAATAGAATTTGGATTTGTATAGATGATATTTCCATG
GATGTTTGATGAAATTCATGCCTTGAAGCCATTTAAAGCTGCCGCCGATCTTTTGGCCAAGAAAGAGGAT
TGGCCTCCATTATATGATGTTCCTAGATTGCAGAATAACAAGGTCTGTTTCAGAATCTTGATCGTTCTTT
CATATGGATCAAATAATTTTACTCTGTTTCACATGATTTCTTTTTGTAGGTGCCTGTTGCTGCAGCGGTT
TACTACGAAGATATGTATGTAAACTTCAAGCTGGTGACGGAAACAGCTTCTCATATATCGGGTATCAGAC
TTTGGGTAACGAATGAGTTTATGCATTCGGGTCTTCGTGATGCTGGAAGACAAATTATTGATCATTTGTT
GGGAATGATCAATGGGTGAAAGCCTCTCTTTTGACCGAATTCCTATCTAGACCCAGCTTTCTTGTACAAA
GTGGTGATAACCTAGAGCTCGAATTTCCCCGATCGTTCAAACATTTGGCAATAAAGTTTCTTAAGATTGA
ATCCTGTTGCCGGTCTTGCGATGATTATCATATAATTTCTGTTGAATTACGTTAAGCATGTAATAATTAA
CATGTAATGCATGACGTTATTTATGAGATGGGTTTTTATGATTAGAGTCCCGCAATTATACATTTAATAC
GCGATAGAAAACAAAATATAGCGCGCAAACTAGGATAAATTATCGCGCGCGGTGTCATCTATGTTACTAG
ATCGGGAATTGGTTCCGGAACCAATTCGTAATCATGTCATAGCTGTTTCCTGTGTGAAATTGTTATCCGC
TCACAATTCCACACAACATACGAGCCGGAAGCATAAAGTGTAAAGCCTGGGGTGCCTAATGAGTGAGCTA
ACTCACATTAGGCTGAATTAGGCGCGCCTATTTCTATTAATTCCCGATCTAGTAACATAGATGACACCGC
GCGCGATAATTTATCCTAGTTTGCGCGCTATATTTTGTTTTCTATCGCGTATTAAATGTATAATTGCGGG
ACTCTAATCATAAAAACCCATCTCATAAATAACGTCATGCATTACATGTTAATTATTACATGCTTAACGT
AATTCAACAGAAATTATATGATAATCATCGCAAGACCGGCAACAGGATTCAATCTTAAGAAACTTTATTG
CCAAATGTTTGAACGATCGGGGAAATTCGGGGGATCGATCCCGCGAACTGTGGACGAGAACTGTGCCACC
AAGCGTAAGGCCGTTCTCTCGCATTTGCCTTGCTAGGCTCGCGCGAGTTGCTGGCTGAGGCGTTCTCGAA
ATCAGCTCTTGTTCGGTCGGCATCTACTCTATTCCTTTGCCCTCGGACGAGTGCTGGGGCGTCGGTTTCC
ACTATCGGCGAGTACTTCTACACAGCCATCGGTCCAGACGGCCGCGCTTCTGCGGGCGATTTGTGTACGC
CCGACAGTCCCGGCTCCGGATCGGACGATTGCGTCGCATCGACCCTGCGCCCAAGCTGCATCATCGAAAT
TGCCGTCAACCAAGCTCTGATAGAGTTGGTCAAGACCAATGCGGAGCATATACGCCCGGAGCCGCGGCGA
TCCTGCAAGCTCCGGATGCCTCCGCTCGAAGTAGCGCGTCTGCTGCTCCATACAAGCCAACCACGGCCTC
CAGAAGAAGATGTTGGCGACCTCGTATTGGGAATCCCCGAACATCGCCTCGCTCCAGTCAATGACCGCTG
TTATGCGGCCATTGTCCGTCAGGACATTGTTGGAGCCGAAATCCGCGTGCACGAGGTGCCGGACTTCGGG
GCAGTCCTCGGCCCAAAGCATCAGCTCATCGAGAGCCTGCGCGACGGACGCACTGACGGTGTCGTCCATC
ACAGTTTGCCAGTGATACACATGGGGATCAGCAATCGCGCATATGAAATCACGCCATGTAGTGTATTGAC
CGATTCCTTGCGGTCCGAATGGGCCGAACCCGCTCGTCTGGCTAAGATCGGCCGCAGCGATCGCATCCAT
GGCCTCCGCGACCGGCTGCAGAACAGCGGGCAGTTCGGTTTCAGGCAGGTCTTGCAACGTGACACCCTGT
GCACGGCGGGAGATGCAATAGGTCAGGCTCTCGCTGAATGCCCCAATGTCAAGCACTTCCGGAATCGGGA
GCGCGGCCGATGCAAAGTGCCGATAAACATAACGATCTTTGTAGAAACCATCGGCGCAGCTATTTACCCG
CAGGACATATCCACGCCCTCCTACATCGAAGCTGAAAGCACGAGATTCTTCGCCCTCCGAGAGCTGCATC
AGGTCGGAGACGCTGTCGAACTTTTCGATCAGAAACTTCTCGACAGACGTCGCGGTGAGTTCAGGCTTTT
TCATATCTTATTGCCCCCCGGGATCAGATCTGGATTGAGAGTGAATATGAGACTCTAATTGGATACCGAG
GGGAATTTATGGAACGTCAGTGGAGCATTTTTGACAAGAAATATTTGCTAGCTGATAGTGACCTTAGGCG
ACTTTTGAACGCGCAATAATGGTTTCTGACGTATGTGCTTAGCTCATTAAACTCCAGAAACCCGCGGCTG
AGTGGCTCCTTCAACGTTGCGGTTCTGTCAGTTCCAAACGTAAAACGGCTTGTCCCGCGTCATCGGCGGG
GGTCATAACGTGACTCCCTTAATTCTCCGCTCATGATCTTGATCCCCTGCGCCATCAGATCCTTGGCGGC
AAGAAAGCCATCCAGTTTACTTTGCAGGGCTTCCCAACCTTACCAGAGGGCGCCCCAGCTGGCAATTCCG
GTTCGCTTGCTGTCCATAAAACCGCCCAGTCTAGCTATCGCCATGTAAGCCCACTGCAAGCTACCTGCTT
TCTCTTTGCGCTTGCGTTTTCCCTTGTCCAGATAGCCCAGTAGCTGACATTCATCCGGGGTCAGCACCGT
TTCTGCGGACTGGCTTTCTACGTGTTCCGCTTCCTTTAGCAGCCCTTGCGCCCTGAGTGCTTGCGGCAGC
GTGAAGCTGATCCGTCGAGATTAATAGAAATAAATTCAGCCTAATTCGGCGTTAATTCAGTACATTAAAA
ACGTCCGCAATGTGTTATTAAGTTGTCTAAGCGTCAATTTGTTTACACCACAATATATCCTGCCACCAGC
CAGCCAACAGCTCCCCGACCGGCAGCTCGGCACAAAATCACCACTCGATACAGGCAGCCCATCAGTCCGG
GACGGCGTCAGCGGGAGAGCCGTTGTAAGGCGGCAGACTTTGCTCATGTTACCGATGCTATTCGGAAGAA
CGGCAACTAAGCTGCCGGGTTTGAAACACGGATGATCTCGCGGAGGGTAGCATGTTGATTGTAACGATGA
CAGAGCGTTGCTGCCTGTGATCAATTCGGGCACGAACCCAGTGGACATAAGCCTGTTCGGTTCGTAAGCT
GTAATGCAAGTAGCGTATGCGCTCACGCAACTGGTCCAGAACCTTGACCGAACGCAGCGGTGGTAACGGC
GCAGTGGCGGTTTTCATGGCTTGTTATGACTGTTTTTTTGGGGTACAGTCTATGCCTCGGGCATCCAAGC
AGCAAGCGCGTTACGCCGTGGGTCGATGTTTGATGTTATGGAGCAGCAACGATGTTACGCAGCAGGGCAG
TCGCCCTAAAACAAAGTTAAACATCATGGGGGAAGCGGTGATCGCCGAAGTATCGACTCAACTATCAGAG
GTAGTTGGCGTCATCGAGCGCCATCTCGAACCGACGTTGCTGGCCGTACATTTGTACGGCTCCGCAGTGG
ATGGCGGCCTGAAGCCACACAGTGATATTGATTTGCTGGTTACGGTGACCGTAAGGCTTGATGAAACAAC
GCGGCGAGCTTTGATCAACGACCTTTTGGAAACTTCGGCTTCCCCTGGAGAGAGCGAGATTCTCCGCGCT
GTAGAAGTCACCATTGTTGTGCACGACGACATCATTCCGTGGCGTTATCCAGCTAAGCGCGAACTGCAAT
TTGGAGAATGGCAGCGCAATGACATTCTTGCAGGTATCTTCGAGCCAGCCACGATCGACATTGATCTGGC
TATCTTGCTGACAAAAGCAAGAGAACATAGCGTTGCCTTGGTAGGTCCAGCGGCGGAGGAACTCTTTGAT
CCGGTTCCTGAACAGGATCTATTTGAGGCGCTAAATGAAACCTTAACGCTATGGAACTCGCCGCCCGACT
GGGCTGGCGATGAGCGAAATGTAGTGCTTACGTTGTCCCGCATTTGGTACAGCGCAGTAACCGGCAAAAT
CGCGCCGAAGGATGTCGCTGCCGACTGGGCAATGGAGCGCCTGCCGGCCCAGTATCAGCCCGTCATACTT
GAAGCTAGACAGGCTTATCTTGGACAAGAAGAAGATCGCTTGGCCTCGCGCGCAGATCAGTTGGAAGAAT
TTGTCCACTACGTGAAAGGCGAGATCACCAAGGTAGTCGGCAAATAATGTCTAGCTAGAAATTCGTTCAA
GCCGACGCCGCTTCGCGGCGCGGCTTAACTCAAGCGTTAGATGCACTAAGCACATAATTGCTCACAGCCA
AACTATCAGGTCAAGTCTGCTTTTATTATTTTTAAGCGTGCATAATAAGCCCTACACAAATTGGGAGATA
TATCATGCATGACCAAAATCCCTTAACGTGAGTTTTCGTTCCACTGAGCGTCAGACCCCGTAGAAAAGAT
CAAAGGATCTTCTTGAGATCCTTTTTTTCTGCGCGTAATCTGCTGCTTGCAAACAAAAAAACCACCGCTA
CCAGCGGTGGTTTGTTTGCCGGATCAAGAGCTACCAACTCTTTTTCCGAAGGTAACTGGCTTCAGCAGAG
CGCAGATACCAAATACTGTCCTTCTAGTGTAGCCGTAGTTAGGCCACCACTTCAAGAACTCTGTAGCACC
GCCTACATACCTCGCTCTGCTAATCCTGTTACCAGTGGCTGCTGCCAGTGGCGATAAGTCGTGTCTTACC
GGGTTGGACTCAAGACGATAGTTACCGGATAAGGCGCAGCGGTCGGGCTGAACGGGGGGTTCGTGCACAC
AGCCCAGCTTGGAGCGAACGACCTACACCGAACTGAGATACCTACAGCGTGAGCTATGAGAAAGCGCCAC
GCTTCCCGAAGGGAGAAAGGCGGACAGGTATCCGGTAAGCGGCAGGGTCGGAACAGGAGAGCGCACGAGG
GAGCTTCCAGGGGGAAACGCCTGGTATCTTTATAGTCCTGTCGGGTTTCGCCACCTCTGACTTGAGCGTC
GATTTTTGTGATGCTCGTCAGGGGGGCGGAGCCTATGGAAAAACGCCAGCAACGCGGCCTTTTTACGGTT
CCTGGCCTTTTGCTGGCCTTTTGCTCACATGTTCTTTCCTGCGTTATCCCCTGATTCTGTGGATAACCGT
ATTACCGCCTTTGAGTGAGCTGATACCGCTCGCCGCAGCCGAACGACCGAGCGCAGCGAGTCAGTGAGCG
AGGAAGCGGAAGAGCGCCTGATGCGGTATTTTCTCCTTACGCATCTGTGCGGTATTTCACACCGCATATG
GTGCACTCTCAGTACAATCTGCTCTGATGCCGCATAGTTAAGCCAGTATACACTCCGCTATCGCTACGTG
ACTGGGTCATGGCTGCGCCCCGACACCCGCCAACACCCGCTGACGCGCCCTGACGGGCTTGTCTGCTCCC
GGCATCCGCTTACAGACAAGCTGTGACCGTCTCCGGGAGCTGCATGTGTCAGAGGTTTTCACCGTCATCA
CCGAAACGCGCGAGGCAGGGTGCCTTGATGTGGGCGCCGGCGGTCGAGTGGCGACGGCGCGGCTTGTCCG
CGCCCTGGTAGATTGCCTGGCCGTAGGCCAGCCATTTTTGAGCGGCCAGCGGCCGCGATAGGCCGACGCG
AAGCGGCGGGGCGTAGGGAGCGCAGCGACCGAAGGGTAGGCGCTTTTTGCAGCTCTTCGGCTGTGCGCTG
GCCAGACAGTTATGCACAGGCCAGGCGGGTTTTAAGAGTTTTAATAAGTTTTAAAGAGTTTTAGGCGGAA
AAATCGCCTTTTTTCTCTTTTATATCAGTCACTTACATGTGTGACCGGTTCCCAATGTACGGCTTTGGGT
TCCCAATGTACGGGTTCCGGTTCCCAATGTACGGCTTTGGGTTCCCAATGTACGTGCTATCCACAGGAAA
GAGACCTTTTCGACCTTTTTCCCCTGCTAGGGCAATTTGCCCTAGCATCTGCTCCGTACATTAGGAACCG
GCGGATGCTTCGCCCTCGATCAGGTTGCGGTAGCGCATGACTAGGATCGGGCCAGCCTGCCCCGCCTCCT
CCTTCAAATCGTACTCCGGCAGGTCATTTGACCCGATCAGCTTGCGCACGGTGAAACAGAACTTCTTGAA
CTCTCCGGCGCTGCCACTGCGTTCGTAGATCGTCTTGAACAACCATCTGGCTTCTGCCTTGCCTGCGGCG
CGGCGTGCCAGGCGGTAGAGAAAACGGCCGATGCCGGGATCGATCAAAAAGTAATCGGGGTGAACCGTCA
GCACGTCCGGGTTCTTGCCTTCTGTGATCTCGCGGTACATCCAATCAGCTAGCTCGATCTCGATGTACTC
CGGCCGCCCGGTTTCGCTCTTTACGATCTTGTAGCGGCTAATCAAGGCTTCACCCTCGGATACCGTCACC
AGGCGGCCGTTCTTGGCCTTCTTCGTACGCTGCATGGCAACGTGCGTGGTGTTTAACCGAATGCAGGTTT
CTACCAGGTCGTCTTTCTGCTTTCCGCCATCGGCTCGCCGGCAGAACTTGAGTACGTCCGCAACGTGTGG
ACGGAACACGCGGCCGGGCTTGTCTCCCTTCCCTTCCCGGTATCGGTTCATGGATTCGGTTAGATGGGAA
ACCGCCATCAGTACCAGGTCGTAATCCCACACACTGGCCATGCCGGCCGGCCCTGCGGAAACCTCTACGT
GCCCGTCTGGAAGCTCGTAGCGGATCACCTCGCCAGCTCGTCGGTCACGCTTCGACAGACGGAAAACGGC
CACGTCCATGATGCTGCGACTATCGCGGGTGCCCACGTCATAGAGCATCGGAACGAAAAAATCTGGTTGC
TCGTCGCCCTTGGGCGGCTTCCTAATCGACGGCGCACCGGCTGCCGGCGGTTGCCGGGATTCTTTGCGGA
TTCGATCAGCGGCCGCTTGCCACGATTCACCGGGGCGTGCTTCTGCCTCGATGCGTTGCCGCTGGGCGGC
CTGCGCGGCCTTCAACTTCTCCACCAGGTCATCACCCAGCGCCGCGCCGATTTGTACCGGGCCGGATGGT
TTGCGACCGCTCACGCCGATTCCTCGGGCTTGGGGGTTCCAGTGCCATTGCAGGGCCGGCAGACAACCCA
GCCGCTTACGCCTGGCCAACCGCCCGTTCCTCCACACATGGGGCATTCCACGGCGTCGGTGCCTGGTTGT
TCTTGATTTTCCATGCCGCCTCCTTTAGCCGCTAAAATTCATCTACTCATTTATTCATTTGCTCATTTAC
TCTGGTAGCTGCGCGATGTATTCAGATAGCAGCTCGGTAATGGTCTTGCCTTGGCGTACCGCGTACATCT
TCAGCTTGGTGTGATCCTCCGCCGGCAACTGAAAGTTGACCCGCTTCATGGCTGGCGTGTCTGCCAGGCT
GGCCAACGTTGCAGCCTTGCTGCTGCGTGCGCTCGGACGGCCGGCACTTAGCGTGTTTGTGCTTTTGCTC
ATTTTCTCTTTACCTCATTAACTCAAATGAGTTTTGATTTAATTTCAGCGGCCAGCGCCTGGACCTCGCG
GGCAGCGTCGCCCTCGGGTTCTGATTCAAGAACGGTTGTGCCGGCGGCGGCAGTGCCTGGGTAGCTCACG
CGCTGCGTGATACGGGACTCAAGAATGGGCAGCTCGTACCCGGCCAGCGCCTCGGCAACCTCACCGCCGA
TGCGCGTGCCTTTGATCGCCCGCGACACGACAAAGGCCGCTTGTAGCCTTCCATCCGTGACCTCAATGCG
CTGCTTAACCAGCTCCACCAGGTCGGCGGTGGCCCATATGTCGTAAGGGCTTGGCTGCACCGGAATCAGC
ACGAAGTCGGCTGCCTTGATCGCGGACACAGCCAAGTCCGCCGCCTGGGGCGCTCCGTCGATCACTACGA
AGTCGCGCCGGCCGATGGCCTTCACGTCGCGGTCAATCGTCGGGCGGTCGATGCCGACAACGGTTAGCGG
TTGATCTTCCCGCACGGCCGCCCAATCGCGGGCACTGCCCTGGGGATCGGAATCGACTAACAGAACATCG
GCCCCGGCGAGTTGCAGGGCGCGGGCTAGATGGGTTGCGATGGTCGTCTTGCCTGACCCGCCTTTCTGGT
TAAGTACAGCGATAACCTTCATGCGTTCCCCTTGCGTATTTGTTTATTTACTCATCGCATCATATACGCA
GCGACCGCATGACGCAAGCTGTTTTACTCAAATACACATCACCTTTTTAGACGGCGGCGCTCGGTTTCTT
CAGCGGCCAAGCTGGCCGGCCAGGCCGCCAGCTTGGCATCAGACAAACCGGCCAGGATTTCATGCAGCCG
CACGGTTGAGACGTGCGCGGGCGGCTCGAACACGTACCCGGCCGCGATCATCTCCGCCTCGATCTCTTCG
GTAATGAAAAACGGTTCGTCCTGGCCGTCCTGGTGCGGTTTCATGCTTGTTCCTCTTGGCGTTCATTCTC
GGCGGCCGCCAGGGCGTCGGCCTCGGTCAATGCGTCCTCACGGAAGGCACCGCGCCGCCTGGCCTCGGTG
GGCGTCACTTCCTCGCTGCGCTCAAGTGCGCGGTACAGGGTCGAGCGATGCACGCCAAGCAGTGCAGCCG
CCTCTTTCACGGTGCGGCCTTCCTGGTCGATCAGCTCGCGGGCGTGCGCGATCTGTGCCGGGGTGAGGGT
AGGGCGGGGGCCAAACTTCACGCCTCGGGCCTTGGCGGCCTCGCGCCCGCTCCGGGTGCGGTCGATGATT
AGGGAACGCTCGAACTCGGCAATGCCGGCGAACACGGTCAACACCATGCGGCCGGCCGGCGTGGTGGTGT
CGGCCCACGGCTCTGCCAGGCTACGCAGGCCCGCGCCGGCCTCCTGGATGCGCTCGGCAATGTCCAGTAG
GTCGCGGGTGCTGCGGGCCAGGCGGTCTAGCCTGGTCACTGTCACAACGTCGCCAGGGCGTAGGTGGTCA
AGCATCCTGGCCAGCTCCGGGCGGTCGCGCCTGGTGCCGGTGATCTTCTCGGAAAACAGCTTGGTGCAGC
CGGCCGCGTGCAGTTCGGCCCGTTGGTTGGTCAAGTCCTGGTCGTCGGTGCTGACGCGGGCATAGCCCAG
CAGGCCAGCGGCGGCGCTCTTGTTCATGGCGTAATGTCTCCGGTTCTAGTCGCAAGTATTCTACTTTATG
CGACTAAAACACGCGACAAGAAAACGCCAGGAAAAGGGCAGGGCGGCAGCCTGTCGCGTAACTTAGGACT
TGTGCGACATGTCGTTTTCAGAAGACGGCTGCACTGAACGTCAGAAGCCGACTGCACTATAGCAGCGGAG
GGGTTGGATCAAAGTACTTTGATCCCGAGGGGAACCCTGTGGTTGGCATGCACATACAAATGGACGAACG
GATAAACCT
Features (pLannotate 1.2.2; 29 found; start..end, strand, type, name):
     54..78      -  misc_feature   RB T-DNA repeat: right border repeat from nopaline C58 T-DNA
    144..298     -  CDS            lacZα (fragment): LacZα fragment of β-galactosidase; lacZ fragment
    301..321     -  misc_feature   MCS (fragment): pUC18/19 multiple cloning site
    812..1153    +  promoter       CaMV 35S promoter: strong constitutive promoter from cauliflower mosaic virus
   1177..1201    +  CDS            3xFLAG (fragment): three tandem FLAG® epitope tags, followed by an enterokinase cleavage site
   1211..1235    +  protein_bind   attB1: mutant version of attB; recombination site for the Gateway® BP reaction BP Clonase™
   1525..2202    +  CDS            pip (fragment): PIP_AERSO - Also known as pap. Experimental evidence at protein level: Swiss-Prot protein existence level 1. Higher activity toward long peptides. Acts on hydroxyproline beta-naphthylamide with almost as high an activity as on proline beta- naphthylamide. From Aeromonas sobria.
   2997..3125    +  CDS            pip (fragment): PIP_AERSO - Also known as pap. Experimental evidence at protein level: Swiss-Prot protein existence level 1. Higher activity toward long peptides. Acts on hydroxyproline beta-naphthylamide with almost as high an activity as on proline beta- naphthylamide. From Aeromonas sobria.
   3203..3361    +  CDS            pip (fragment): PIP_AERSO - Also known as pap. Experimental evidence at protein level: Swiss-Prot protein existence level 1. Higher activity toward long peptides. Acts on hydroxyproline beta-naphthylamide with almost as high an activity as on proline beta- naphthylamide. From Aeromonas sobria.
   3411..3435    -  protein_bind   attB2: mutant version of attB; recombination site for the Gateway® BP reaction BP Clonase™
   3461..3713    +  terminator     NOS terminator: nopaline synthase terminator and poly(A) signal
   3768..3790    -  protein_bind   lac operator (fragment): The lac repressor binds to the lac operator to inhibit transcription in E. coli. This inhibition can be relieved by adding lactose or isopropyl-β-D-thiogalactopyranoside (IPTG). lac repressor encoded by lacI
   3794..3824    -  promoter       lac promoter: promoter for the E. coli lac operon
   3839..3860    -  protein_bind   CAP binding site: CAP binding activates transcription in the presence of cAMP. E. coli catabolite activator protein
   3896..4148    -  terminator     NOS terminator: nopaline synthase terminator and poly(A) signal
   4299..5324    -  CDS            HygR: aminoglycoside phosphotransferase from E. coli; aph(4)-Ia; confers resistance to hygromycin
   5376..5555    -  promoter       NOS promoter: nopaline synthase promoter
   5635..5964    -  CDS            tnpA (fragment): TN5P_ECOLX - Also known as tnp. Experimental evidence at protein level: Swiss-Prot protein existence level 1. Mediates transposition of transposon Tn5 by a 'cut and paste' mechanism. First, the monomeric transposase binds the 19 bp inverted DNA repeats flanking the transposon. Then, dimerization of the DNA- bound transposase creates a synaptic DNA complex. After nicking of the first DNA strand, excision of the transposon proceeds through a series of intermediates. The transposase then mediates the insertion of the transposon at a new site by strand transfer. The activity of the wild- type tran
   6061..6085    -  misc_feature   LB T-DNA repeat: left border repeat from nopaline C58 T-DNA
   6344..6367    +  promoter       Pc promoter (fragment): intI1 (promoter lies within the coding sequence); class 1 integron promoter
   6543..6599    +  CDS            GmR (fragment): gentamycin acetyltransferase; aacC1; confers resistance to gentamycin
   6610..7397    +  CDS            SmR (fragment): aminoglycoside adenylyltransferase (Murphy, 1985); aadA; confers resistance to spectinomycin and streptomycin
   7643..8231    +  rep_origin     ori: high-copy-number ColE1/pMB1/pBR322/pUC origin of replication
   8417..8557    -  misc_feature   bom: basis of mobility region from pBR322
   8659..8698    -  CDS            rop (fragment): Rop protein, which maintains plasmids at low copy number; rop
   8901..9095    -  rep_origin     pVS1 oriV: origin of replication for the Pseudomonas plasmid pVS1 (Heeb et al., 2000)
   9161..10234   -  CDS            pVS1 RepA: replication protein from the Pseudomonas plasmid pVS1 (Heeb et al., 2000)
  10663..11292   -  CDS            pVS1 StaA: stability protein from the Pseudomonas plasmid pVS1 (Heeb et al., 2000)
  11852..12253   -  CDS            Y4CG_SINFN (fragment): Protein inferred from homology: Swiss-Prot protein existence level 3. From Sinorhizobium fredii (strain NBRC 101917 / NGR234).
