[The description below was written by a language model from this plasmid's Addgene catalogue record and pLannotate feature annotations shown in this document.]
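Description:
pGWB512_35S-FLAG-(ΔTP)DM3(Hh-0) ΔC is a 12.5 kb Agrobacterium binary vector for plant expression, built in the Gateway-compatible pGWB512 backbone. It carries a ColE1/pMB1-type origin with the pBR322 bom region for propagation in E. coli, and the pVS1 oriV with its RepA replication and StaA stability genes for maintenance in Agrobacterium. Bacterial selection is by spectinomycin through the aadA (SmR) gene. Between the nopaline-type right and left T-DNA border repeats sit two units: the expression cassette and a plant selectable marker consisting of a hygromycin phosphotransferase gene driven by the NOS promoter and closed by a NOS terminator.

The expression cassette uses the constitutive CaMV 35S promoter, followed by a short N-terminal FLAG epitope (annotated as a fragment of 3xFLAG), an attB1 site, the insert, attB2 and a NOS terminator; the attB sites are the scars of the Gateway recombination used to introduce the gene. The insert is DM3 (DANGEROUS MIX 3, At3g61540) from the Arabidopsis thaliana accession Hh-0, an alpha/beta hydrolase linked to NLR-mediated genetic incompatibility. This version lacks amino acids 1–52, designated ΔTP in the name (presumably a transit peptide, though the record does not spell this out), and also residues 511–515 at the C-terminal end (ΔC). The automated annotation marks three separated stretches of the insert as similar to a bacterial proline iminopeptidase, which reflects homology rather than a bacterial sequence; the gaps between them may mean the insert contains introns, but the record does not say so. The stated purpose is stable transformation or transient expression in plants, here allowing a FLAG-tagged truncated DM3 variant to be produced and detected for structure–function analysis.
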