Addgene plasmid #229730: pGWB512_35S-FLAG-(ΔTP)DM3(Hh-0) ΔC
Purpose: Stable transformation or transient expression of gene of interest in plants
Depositing lab: Eunyoung Chae. Depositing organization: National University of Singapore. Publication: Structural determinants of DANGEROUS MIX 3, an alpha/beta hydrolase that triggers NLR-mediated genetic incompatibility in plants. Wan WL, Kim G, Kim N, Tan YY, Watari M, Charoennit N, Lee RRQ, Phang IRK, Wang J, Liew YY, Hu D, Ng SK, Zhang Y, Jang IC, Song JJ, Chae E. Mol Cell. 2025 Jul 17;85(14):2776-2795.e8. doi: 10.1016/j.molcel.2025.06.021. PubMed 40680723.
Backbone
  Vector backbone: pGWB512
  Backbone manufacturer: Tsuyoshi Nakagawa (Addgene plasmid #74854)
  Vector type: Plant Expression
Growth in bacteria
  Bacterial resistance: Spectinomycin, 50 μg/mL
  Growth temperature: 37°C
  Growth strain: DH5alpha
  Copy number: High Copy
Gene/Insert
  Gene/Insert name: DM3(Hh-0) (alt name: At3g61540)
  Species: A. thaliana (mustard weed)
  Mutation: amino acid 1-52 were deleted, 511-515 were deleted
  Entrez Gene: AT3G61540 (a.k.a. AT3G61540)
  Cloning method: Gateway Cloning
Terms and licenses: Academic/Nonprofit Terms; Industry Terms: Not Available to Industry
Depositor comments: Please visit https://doi.org/10.1101/2024.10.28.620575 for bioRxiv preprint.
How to cite: pGWB512_35S-FLAG-(ΔTP)DM3(Hh-0) ΔC was a gift from Eunyoung Chae (Addgene plasmid # 229730 ; http://n2t.net/addgene:229730 ; RRID:Addgene_229730)
